>Addgene plasmid #131023 | pcF-1 | depositor full sequence | sequence record 252341 | pcF-1 sequence 3443 bps
TGCTCATGTTTGACAGCTTATCATCGATGCATTTGACAGCTAGCTCAGTCCTAGGTATAATGCTAGCGCT
AGCGAATTCGAGCTCGGTACCAAGACGTCAACTCGAGTCTAAGAACTTTAAATAATTTCTACTGTTGTAG
ATCTTTACACTTTATGCTTCCGGCTCGATCGAGTCTAAGAACTTTAAATAATTTCTACTGTTGTAGATAA
GCTTGGCTGTTTTGGCGGATGAGAGAAGATTTTCAGCCTGATACAGATTAAATCAGAACGCAGAAGCGGT
CTGATAAAACAGAATTTGCCTGGCGGCAGTAGCGCGGTGGTCCCACCTGACCCCATGCCGAACTCAGAAG
TGAAACGCCGTAGCGCCGATGGTAGTGTGGGGTCTCCCCATGCGAGAGTAGGGAACTGCCAGGCATCAAA
TAAAACGAAAGGCTCAGTCGAAAGACTGGGCCTTTCGTTTTATCTGTTGTTTGTCGGTGAACGCTCTCCT
GAGTAGGACAAATCCGCCGGGAGCGGATTTGAACGTTGCGAAGCAACGGCCCGGAGGGTGGCGGGCAGGA
CGCCCGCCATAAACTGCCAGGCATCAAATTAAGCAGAAGGCCATCCTGACGGATGGCCTTTTTGCGTTTC
TACAAACTCTTTTGTTTATTTTTCTAAATACATTCAAATATGTATCCGCTCATGAGACAATAACCCTGAT
AAATGCTTCAATAATATTGAAAAAGGAAGAGTATGAGTATTCAACATTTCCGTGTCGCCCTTATTCCCTT
TTTTGCGGCATTTTGCCTTCCTGTTTTTGCTCACCCAGAAACGCTGGTGAAAGTAAAAGATGCTGAAGAT
CAGTTGGGTGCACGAGTGGGTTACATCGAACTGGATCTCAACAGCGGTAAGATCCTTGAGAGTTTTCGCC
CCGAAGAACGTTTTCCAATGATGAGCACTTTTAAAGTTCTGCTATGTGGCGCGGTATTATCCCGTGTTGA
CGCCGGGCAAGAGCAACTCGGTCGCCGCATACACTATTCTCAGAATGACTTGGTTGAGTACTCACCAGTC
ACAGAAAAGCATCTTACGGATGGCATGACAGTAAGAGAATTATGCAGTGCTGCCATAACCATGAGTGATA
ACACTGCGGCCAACTTACTTCTGACAACGATCGGAGGACCGAAGGAGCTAACCGCTTTTTTGCACAACAT
GGGGGATCATGTAACTCGCCTTGATCGTTGGGAACCGGAGCTGAATGAAGCCATACCAAACGACGAGCGT
GACACCACGATGCCTGCAGCAATGGCAACAACGTTGCGCAAACTATTAACTGGCGAACTACTTACTCTAG
CTTCCCGGCAACAATTAATAGACTGGATGGAGGCGGATAAAGTTGCAGGACCACTTCTGCGCTCGGCCCT
TCCGGCTGGCTGGTTTATTGCTGATAAATCTGGAGCCGGTGAGCGTGGGTCTCGCGGTATCATTGCAGCA
CTGGGGCCAGATGGTAAGCCCTCCCGTATCGTAGTTATCTACACGACGGGGAGTCAGGCAACTATGGATG
AACGAAATAGACAGATCGCTGAGATAGGTGCCTCACTGATTAAGCATTGGTAACTGTCAGACCAAGTTTA
CTCATATATACTTTAGATTGATT
[125 nt withheld, positions 1634-1758]
C
[141 nt withheld, positions 1760-1900]
CCTTTGACGTTGGAGTCCACGTTCTTTAATAGTGGACTCTTGTTCCAAACTTGAACAACACTCAACCCTA
TCTCGGGCTATTCTTTTGATTTATAAGGGATTTTGCCGATTTCGGCCTATTGGTTAAAAAATGAGCTGAT
TTAACAAAAATTTAACGCGAATTTTAACAAAATATTAACGTTTACAATTTAAAAGGATCTAGGTGAAGAT
CCTTTTTGATAATCTCATGACCAAAATCCCTTAACGTGAGTTTTCGTTCCACTGAGCGTCAGACCCCGTA
GAAAAGATCAAAGGATCTTCTTGAGATCCTTTTTTTCTGCGCGTAATCTGCTGCTTGCAAACAAAAAAAC
CACCGCTACCAGCGGTGGTTTGTTTGCCGGATCAAGAGCTACCAACTCTTTTTCCGAAGGTAACTGGCTT
CAGCAGAGCGCAGATACCAAATACTGTCCTTCTAGTGTAGCCGTAGTTAGGCCACCACTTCAAGAACTCT
GTAGCACCGCCTACATACCTCGCTCTGCTAATCCTGTTACCAGTGGCTGCTGCCAGTGGCGATAAGTCGT
GTCTTACCGGGTTGGACTCAAGACGATAGTTACCGGATAAGGCGCAGCGGTCGGGCTGAACGGGGGGTTC
GTGCACACAGCCCAGCTTGGAGCGAACGACCTACACCGAACTGAGATACCTACAGCGTGAGCTATGAGAA
AGCGCCACGCTTCCCGAAGGGAGAAAGGCGGACAGGTATCCGGTAAGCGGCAGGGTCGGAACAGGAGAGC
GCACGAGGGAGCTTCCAGGGGGAAACGCCTGGTATCTTTATAGTCCTGTCGGGTTTCGCCACCTCTGACT
TGAGCGTCGATTTTTGTGATGCTCGTCAGGGGGGCGGAGCCTATGGAAAAACGCCAGCAACGCGGCCTTT
TTACGGTTCCTGGCCTTTTGCTGGCCTTTTGCTCACATGTTCTTTCCTGCGTTATCCCCTGATTCTGTGG
ATAACCGTATTACCGCCTTTGAGTGAGCTGATACCGCTCGCCGCAGCCGAACGACCGAGCGCAGCGAGTC
AGTGAGCGAGGAAGCGGAAGAGCGCCTGATGCGGTATTTTCTCCTTACGCATCTGTGCGGTATTTCACAC
CGCATATGGTGCACTCTCAGTACAATCTGCTCTGATGCCGCATAGTTAAGCCAGTATACACTCCGCTATC
GCTACGTGACTGGGTCATGGCTGCGCCCCGACACCCGCCAACACCCGCTGACGCGCCCTGACGGGCTTGT
CTGCTCCCGGCATCCGCTTACAGACAAGCTGTGACCGTCTCCGGGAGCTGCATGTGTCAGAGGTTTTCAC
CGTCATCACCGAAACGCGCGAGGCAGCAAGGAGATGGCGCCCAACAGTCCCCCGGCCACGGGGCCTGCCA
CCATACCCACGCCGAAACAAGCGCTCATGAGCCCGAAGTGGCGAGCCCGATCTTCCCCATCGGTGATGTC
GGCGATATAGGCGCCAGCAACCGCACCTGTGGCGCCGGTGATGCCGGCCACGATGCGTCCGGCGTAGAGG
ATC
Features (pLannotate 1.2.2; 14 found; start..end, strand, type, name):
     10..28      +  promoter       tet promoter (fragment): E. coli promoter for tetracycline efflux protein gene
     33..67      +  promoter       J23119 promoter: bacterial promoter (Registry of Standard Biological Parts BBa J23119)
     74..91      +  misc_feature   MCS (fragment): pUC18/19 multiple cloning site
    144..167     +  promoter       lac UV5 promoter (fragment): E. coli lac promoter with an "up" mutation
    298..413     +  ncRNA          5S rRNA: Accession: RF00001 - 5S ribosomal RNA
    417..503     +  terminator     rrnB T1 terminator: Escherichia coli rrnB; transcription terminator T1 from the E. coli rrnB gene
    595..622     +  terminator     rrnB T2 terminator: transcription terminator T2 from the E. coli rrnB gene
    641..732     +  promoter       AmpR promoter: bla
    733..1593    +  CDS            AmpR: β-lactamase; bla; confers resistance to ampicillin, carbenicillin, and related antibiotics
   1635..2090    +  rep_origin     f1 ori (sequence partly withheld): f1 bacteriophage origin of replication; arrow indicates direction of (+) strand synthesis
   2201..2789    +  rep_origin     ori: high-copy-number ColE1/pMB1/pBR322/pUC origin of replication
   2975..3115    -  misc_feature   bom: basis of mobility region from pBR322
   3217..3257    -  CDS            rop (fragment): Rop protein, which maintains plasmids at low copy number; rop
   3256..3443    -  CDS            TcR (fragment): tetracycline efflux protein; tet; confers resistance to tetracycline
