>Addgene plasmid #131023 | pcF-1 | addgene full sequence | sequence record 258212 | Addgene NGS Result
ATCTGCTCATGTTTGACAGCTTATCATCGATGCATTTGACAGCTAGCTCAGTCCTAGGTATAATGCTAGC
GCTAGCGAATTCGAGCTCGGTACCAAGACGTCAACTCGAGTCTAAGAACTTTAAATAATTTCTACTGTTG
TAGATCTTTACACTTTATGCTTCCGGCTCGATCGAGTCTAAGAACTTTAAATAATTTCTACTGTTGTAGA
TAAGCTTGGCTGTTTTGGCGGATGAGAGAAGATTTTCAGCCTGATACAGATTAAATCAGAACGCAGAAGC
GGTCTGATAAAACAGAATTTGCCTGGCGGCAGTAGCGCGGTGGTCCCACCTGACCCCATGCCGAACTCAG
AAGTGAAACGCCGTAGCGCCGATGGTAGTGTGGGGTCTCCCCATGCGAGAGTAGGGAACTGCCAGGCATC
AAATAAAACGAAAGGCTCAGTCGAAAGACTGGGCCTTTCGTTTTATCTGTTGTTTGTCGGTGAACGCTCT
CCTGAGTAGGACAAATCCGCCGGGAGCGGATTTGAACGTTGCGAAGCAACGGCCCGGAGGGTGGCGGGCA
GGACGCCCGCCATAAACTGCCAGGCATCAAATTAAGCAGAAGGCCATCCTGACGGATGGCCTTTTTGCGT
TTCTACAAACTCTTTTGTTTATTTTTCTAAATACATTCAAATATGTATCCGCTCATGAGACAATAACCCT
GATAAATGCTTCAATAATATTGAAAAAGGAAGAGTATGAGTATTCAACATTTCCGTGTCGCCCTTATTCC
CTTTTTTGCGGCATTTTGCCTTCCTGTTTTTGCTCACCCAGAAACGCTGGTGAAAGTAAAAGATGCTGAA
GATCAGTTGGGTGCACGAGTGGGTTACATCGAACTGGATCTCAACAGCGGTAAGATCCTTGAGAGTTTTC
GCCCCGAAGAACGTTTTCCAATGATGAGCACTTTTAAAGTTCTGCTATGTGGCGCGGTATTATCCCGTGT
TGACGCCGGGCAAGAGCAACTCGGTCGCCGCATACACTATTCTCAGAATGACTTGGTTGAGTACTCACCA
GTCACAGAAAAGCATCTTACGGATGGCATGACAGTAAGAGAATTATGCAGTGCTGCCATAACCATGAGTG
ATAACACTGCGGCCAACTTACTTCTGACAACGATCGGAGGACCGAAGGAGCTAACCGCTTTTTTGCACAA
CATGGGGGATCATGTAACTCGCCTTGATCGTTGGGAACCGGAGCTGAATGAAGCCATACCAAACGACGAG
CGTGACACCACGATGCCTGCAGCAATGGCAACAACGTTGCGCAAACTATTAACTGGCGAACTACTTACTC
TAGCTTCCCGGCAACAATTAATAGACTGGATGGAGGCGGATAAAGTTGCAGGACCACTTCTGCGCTCGGC
CCTTCCGGCTGGCTGGTTTATTGCTGATAAATCTGGAGCCGGTGAGCGTGGGTCTCGCGGTATCATTGCA
GCACTGGGGCCAGATGGTAAGCCCTCCCGTATCGTAGTTATCTACACGACGGGGAGTCAGGCAACTATGG
ATGAACGAAATAGACAGATCGCTGAGATAGGTGCCTCACTGATTAAGCATTGGTAACTGTCAGACCAAGT
TTACTCATATATACTTTAGATTGATT
[125 nt withheld, positions 1637-1761]
C
[141 nt withheld, positions 1763-1903]
CCTTTGACGTTGGAGTCCACGTTCTTT
[37 nt withheld, positions 1931-1967]
ACCCTATCTCGGGCTATTCTTTTGATTTATAAGGGATTTTGCCGATTTCGGCCTATTGGTTAAAAAATGA
GCTGATTTAACAAAAATTTAACGCGAATTTTAACAAAATATTAACGTTTACAATTTAAAAGGATCTAGGT
GAAGATCCTTTTTGATAATCTCATGACCAAAATCCCTTAACGTGAGTTTTCGTTCCACTGAGCGTCAGAC
CCCGTAGAAAAGATCAAAGGATCTTCTTGAGATCCTTTTTTTCTGCGCGTAATCTGCTGCTTGCAAACAA
AAAAACCACCGCTACCAGCGGTGGTTTGTTTGCCGGATCAAGAGCTACCAACTCTTTTTCCGAAGGTAAC
TGGCTTCAGCAGAGCGCAGATACCAAATACTGTCCTTCTAGTGTAGCCGTAGTTAGGCCACCACTTCAAG
AACTCTGTAGCACCGCCTACATACCTCGCTCTGCTAATCCTGTTACCAGTGGCTGCTGCCAGTGGCGATA
AGTCGTGTCTTACCGGGTTGGACTCAAGACGATAGTTACCGGATAAGGCGCAGCGGTCGGGCTGAACGGG
GGGTTCGTGCACACAGCCCAGCTTGGAGCGAACGACCTACACCGAACTGAGATACCTACAGCGTGAGCTA
TGAGAAAGCGCCACGCTTCCCGAAGGGAGAAAGGCGGACAGGTATCCGGTAAGCGGCAGGGTCGGAACAG
GAGAGCGCACGAGGGAGCTTCCAGGGGGAAACGCCTGGTATCTTTATAGTCCTGTCGGGTTTCGCCACCT
CTGACTTGAGCGTCGATTTTTGTGATGCTCGTCAGGGGGGCGGAGCCTATGGAAAAACGCCAGCAACGCG
GCCTTTTTACGGTTCCTGGCCTTTTGCTGGCCTTTTGCTCACATGTTCTTTCCTGCGTTATCCCCTGATT
CTGTGGATAACCGTATTACCGCCTTTGAGTGAGCTGATACCGCTCGCCGCAGCCGAACGACCGAGCGCAG
CGAGTCAGTGAGCGAGGAAGCGGAAGAGCGCCTGATGCGGTATTTTCTCCTTACGCATCTGTGCGGTATT
TCACACCGCATATGGTGCACTCTCAGTACAATCTGCTCTGATGCCGCATAGTTAAGCCAGTATACACTCC
GCTATCGCTACGTGACTGGGTCATGGCTGCGCCCCGACACCCGCCAACACCCGCTGACGCGCCCTGACGG
GCTTGTCTGCTCCCGGCATCCGCTTACAGACAAGCTGTGACCGTCTCCGGGAGCTGCATGTGTCAGAGGT
TTTCACCGTCATCACCGAAACGCGCGAGGCAGAAGGAGATGGCGCCCAACAGTCCCCCGGCCACGGGGCC
TGCCACCATACCCACGCCGAAACAAGCGCTCATGAGCCCGAAGTGGCGAGCCCGATCTTCCCCATCGGTG
ATGTCGGCGATATAGGCGCCAGCAACCGCACCTGTGGCGCCGGTGATGCCGGCCACGATGCGTCCGGCGT
AGAGG
Features (pLannotate 1.2.2; 14 found; start..end, strand, type, name):
     13..31      +  promoter       tet promoter (fragment): E. coli promoter for tetracycline efflux protein gene
     36..70      +  promoter       J23119 promoter: bacterial promoter (Registry of Standard Biological Parts BBa J23119)
     77..94      +  misc_feature   MCS (fragment): pUC18/19 multiple cloning site
    147..170     +  promoter       lac UV5 promoter (fragment): E. coli lac promoter with an "up" mutation
    301..416     +  ncRNA          5S rRNA: Accession: RF00001 - 5S ribosomal RNA
    420..506     +  terminator     rrnB T1 terminator: Escherichia coli rrnB; transcription terminator T1 from the E. coli rrnB gene
    598..625     +  terminator     rrnB T2 terminator: transcription terminator T2 from the E. coli rrnB gene
    644..735     +  promoter       AmpR promoter: bla
    736..1596    +  CDS            AmpR: β-lactamase; bla; confers resistance to ampicillin, carbenicillin, and related antibiotics
   1638..2018    +  rep_origin     M13 ori (sequence partly withheld): M13 bacteriophage origin of replication; arrow indicates direction of (+) strand synthesis
   2204..2792    +  rep_origin     ori: high-copy-number ColE1/pMB1/pBR322/pUC origin of replication
   2978..3118    -  misc_feature   bom: basis of mobility region from pBR322
   3220..3259    -  CDS            rop (fragment): Rop protein, which maintains plasmids at low copy number; rop
   3260..3       -  CDS            TcR (fragment) (across the origin): tetracycline efflux protein; tet; confers resistance to tetracycline
