[The description below was written by a language model from this plasmid's Addgene catalogue record and pLannotate feature annotations shown in this document.]
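Description:
pcF-1 is a small (about 3.4 kb) bacterial CRISPR plasmid built on the pBAD18 backbone that expresses a minimal, single-spacer CRISPR array for the Cas12a nuclease from Francisella novicida (FnCas12a). It is maintained in E. coli as a high-copy plasmid through a ColE1/pMB1-type origin and selected with ampicillin via the bla β-lactamase gene under its own promoter. The backbone also carries a filamentous phage origin (annotated as f1 or M13, depending on the sequence record), which can support single-stranded DNA production, along with pBR322-derived remnants: the bom mobility region and truncated, presumably non-functional fragments of rop and the tetracycline resistance gene. No araC gene or araBAD promoter is annotated, so the arabinose-inducible system normally associated with pBAD18 appears to be absent.

The payload is a 102 bp insert described as a single spacer array carrying "spacer #1". It is driven by the strong constitutive synthetic promoter J23119, and transcription is stopped downstream by the rrnB region (5S rRNA segment plus T1 and T2 terminators). The array itself is not annotated in the feature tables. It presumably lies just downstream of the promoter, where only short fragment hits to a cloning site and a lac UV5 promoter are called. The spacer's target is not stated in the record. Because Cas12a processes its own precursor transcript into mature crRNA, no tracrRNA is needed, but the nuclease is not encoded here and must be supplied separately. The plasmid comes from work on modular one-pot assembly of CRISPR arrays and on factors affecting crRNA biogenesis. The sequencing-derived and depositor sequence records agree closely, differing by one nucleotide in length.
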