Addgene plasmid #131023: pcF-1
Purpose: Single spacer array with spacer #1 for FnCas12a.
Depositing lab: Chase Beisel. Depositing organization: Helmholtz-Zentrum fuer Infektionsforschung (HZI). Publication: Modular one-pot assembly of CRISPR arrays enables library generation and reveals factors influencing crRNA biogenesis. Liao C, Ttofali F, Slotkowski RA, Denny SR, Cecil TD, Leenay RT, Keung AJ, Beisel CL. Nat Commun. 2019 Jul 3;10(1):2948. doi: 10.1038/s41467-019-10747-3. PubMed 31270316.
Backbone
  Vector backbone: pBAD18
  Total vector size (bp): 3443
  Vector type: Bacterial Expression, CRISPR
Growth in bacteria
  Bacterial resistance: Ampicillin, 100 μg/mL
  Growth temperature: 37°C
  Growth strain: DH5alpha
  Copy number: High Copy
Gene/Insert
  Gene/Insert name: single spacer array for FnCas12a
  Insert size (bp): 102
  Promoter: PJ23119
  Cloning method: Unknown
  Sequencing primers: 5′ AGCGCTCATGAGCCCGA; 3′ TGCCGCCAGGCAAATTCTG
Terms and licenses: Academic/Nonprofit Terms; Industry Terms: Not Available to Industry
How to cite: pcF-1 was a gift from Chase Beisel (Addgene plasmid # 131023 ; http://n2t.net/addgene:131023 ; RRID:Addgene_131023)
